>Addgene plasmid #237491 | CCLMPC_HA-NUP98::SETBP1 | addgene full sequence | sequence record 471725 | Addgene NGS Result
TTGAGATCCTTTTTTTCTGCGCGTAATCTGCTGCTTGCAAACAAAAAAACCACCGCTACCAGCGGTGGTT
TGTTTGCCGGATCAAGAGCTACCAACTCTTTTTCCGAAGGTAACTGGCTTCAGCAGAGCGCAGATACCAA
ATACTGTTCTTCTAGTGTAGCCGTAGTTAGGCCACCACTTCAAGAACTCTGTAGCACCGCCTACATACCT
CGCTCTGCTAATCCTGTTACCAGTGGCTGCTGCCAGTGGCGATAAGTCGTGTCTTACCGGGTTGGACTCA
AGACGATAGTTACCGGATAAGGCGCAGCGGTCGGGCTGAACGGGGGGTTCGTGCACACAGCCCAGCTTGG
AGCGAACGACCTACACCGAACTGAGATACCTACAGCGTGAGCTATGAGAAAGCGCCACGCTTCCCGAAGG
GAGAAAGGCGGACAGGTATCCGGTAAGCGGCAGGGTCGGAACAGGAGAGCGCACGAGGGAGCTTCCAGGG
GGAAACGCCTGGTATCTTTATAGTCCTGTCGGGTTTCGCCACCTCTGACTTGAGCGTCGATTTTTGTGAT
GCTCGTCAGGGGGGCGGAGCCTATGGAAAAACGCCAGCAACGCGGCCTTTTTACGGTTCCTGGCCTTTTG
CTGGCCTTTTGCTCACATGTTCTTTCCTGCGTTATCCCCTGATTCTGTGGATAACCGTATTACCGCCTTT
GAGTGAGCTGATACCGCTCGCCGCAGCCGAACGACCGAGCGCAGCGAGTCAGTGAGCGAGGAAGCGGAAG
AGCGCCCAATACGCAAACCGCCTCTCCCCGCGCGTTGGCCGATTCATTAATGCAGCTGGCACGACAGGTT
TCCCGACTGGAAAGCGGGCAGTGAGCGCAACGCAATTAATGTGAGTTAGCTCACTCATTAGGCACCCCAG
GCTTTACACTTTATGCTTCCGGCTCGTATGTTGTGTGGAATTGTGAGCGGATAACAATTTCACACAGGAA
ACAGCTATGACCATGATTACGCCAAGCGCGCAATTAACCCTCACTAAAGGGAACAAAAGCTGGAGCTGCA
AGCTTGGCCATTGCATACGTTGTATCCATATCATAATATGTACATTTATATTGGCTCATGTCCAACATTA
CCGCCATGTTGACATTGATTATTGACTAGTTATTAATAGTAATCAATTACGGGGTCATTAGTTCATAGCC
CATATATGGAGTTCCGCGTTACATAACTTACGGTAAATGGCCCGCCTGGCTGACCGCCCAACGACCCCCG
CCCATTGACGTCAATAATGACGTATGTTCCCATAGTAACGCCAATAGGGACTTTCCATTGACGTCAATGG
GTGGAGTATTTACGGTAAACTGCCCACTTGGCAGTACATCAAGTGTATCATATGCCAAGTACGCCCCCTA
TTGACGTCAATGACGGTAAATGGCCCGCCTGGCATTATGCCCAGTACATGACCTTATGGGACTTTCCTAC
TTGGCAGTACATCTACGTATTAGTCATCGCTATTACCATGGTGATGCGGTTTTGGCAGTACATCAATGGG
CGTGGATAGCGGTTTGACTCACGGGGATTTCCAAGTCTCCACCCCATTGACGTCAATGGGAGTTTGTTTT
GGCACCAAAATCAACGGGACTTTCCAAAATGTCGTAACAACTCCGCCCCATTGACGCAAATGGGCGGTAG
GCGTGTACGGTGGGAGGTCTATATAAGCAGAGCTCGTTTAGTGAACCGGGGTCTCTCTGGTTAGACCAGA
TCTGAGCCTGGGAGCTCTCTGGCTAACTAGGGAACCCACTGCTTAAGCCTCAATAAAGCTTGCCTTGAGT
GCTTCAAGTAGTGTGTGCCCGTCTGTTGTGTGACTCTGGTAACTAGAGATCCCTCAGACCCTTTTAGTCA
GTGTGGAAAATCTCTAGCAGTGGCGCCCGAACAGGGACTTGAAAGCGAAAGGGAAACCAGAGGAGCTCTC
TCGACGCAGGACTCGGCTTGCTGAAGCGCGCACGGCAAGAGGCGAGGGGCGGCGACTGGTGAGTACGCCA
AAAATTTTGACTAGCGGAGGCTAGAAGGAGAGAGATGGGTGCGAGAGCGTCAGTATTAAGCGGGGGAGAA
TTAGATCGCGATGGGAAAAAATTCGGTTAAGGCCAGGGGGAAAGAAAAAATATAAATTAAAACATATAGT
ATGGGCAAGCAGGGAGCTAGAACGATTCGCAGTTAATCCTGGCCTGTTAGAAACATCAGAAGGCTGTAGA
CAAATACTGGGACAGCTACAACCATCCCTTCAGACAGGATCAGAAGAACTTAGATCATTATATAATACAG
TAGCAACCCTCTATTGTGTGCATCAAAGGATAGAGATAAAAGACACCAAGGAAGCTTTAGACAAGATAGA
GGAAGAGCAAAACAAAAGTAAGACCACCGCACAGCAAGCGGCCGCTGATCTTCAGACCTGGAGGAGGAGA
TATGAGGGACAATTGGAGAAGTGAATTATATAAATATAAAGTAGTAAAAATTGAACCATTAGGAGTAGCA
CCCACCAAGGCAAAGAGAAGAGTGGTGCAGAGAGAAAAAAGAGCAGTGGGAATAGGAGCTTTGTTCCTTG
GGTTCTTGGGAGCAGCAGGAAGCACTATGGGCGCAGCGTCAATGACGCTGACGGTACAGGCCAGACAATT
ATTGTCTGGTATAGTGCAGCAGCAGAACAATTTGCTGAGGGCTATTGAGGCGCAACAGCATCTGTTGCAA
CTCACAGTCTGGGGCATCAAGCAGCTCCAGGCAAGAATCCTGGCTGTGGAAAGATACCTAAAGGATCAAC
AGCTCCTGGGGATTTGGGGTTGCTCTGGAAAACTCATTTGCACCACTGCTGTGCCTTGGAATGCTAGTTG
GAGTAATAAATCTCTGGAACAGATTTGGAATCACACGACCTGGATGGAGTGGGACAGAGAAATTAACAAT
TACACAAGCTTAATACACTCCTTAATTGAAGAATCGCAAAACCAGCAAGAAAAGAATGAACAAGAATTAT
TGGAATTAGATAAATGGGCAAGTTTGTGGAATTGGTTTAACATAACAAATTGGCTGTGGTATATAAAATT
ATTCATAATGATAGTAGGAGGCTTGGTAGGTTTAAGAATAGTTTTTGCTGTACTTTCTATAGTGAATAGA
GTTAGGCAGGGATATTCACCATTATCGTTTCAGACCCACCTCCCAACCCCGAGGGGACCCGACAGGCCCG
AAGGAATAGAAGAAGAAGGTGGAGAGAGAGACAGAGACAGATCCATTCGATTAGTGAACGGATCTCGACG
GTATCGATAAGCTAATTCACAAATGGCAGTATTCATCCACAATTTTAAAAGAAAAGGGGGGATTGGGGGG
TACAGTGCAGGGGAAAGAATAGTAGACATAATAGCAACAGACATACAAACTAAAGAATTACAAAAACAAA
TTACAAAAATTCAAAATTTTCGGGTTTATTACAGGGACAGCAGAGATCCAGTTTGGGAATTAGCTTGATC
GATTAGTCCAATTTGTTAAAGACAGGATATCAGTGGTCCAGGCTCTAGTTTTGACTCAACAATATCACCA
GCTGAAGCCTATAGAGTACGAGCCATAGATAGAATAAAAGATTTTATTTAGTCTCCAGAAAAAGGGGGGA
ATGAAAGACCCCACCTGTAGGTTTGGCAAGCTAGGATCAAGGTTAGGAACAGAGAGACAGCAGAATATGG
GCCAAACAGGATATCTGTGGTAAGCAGTTCCTGCCCCGGCTCAGGGCCAAGAACAGTTGGAACAGCAGAA
TATGGGCCAAACAGGATATCTGTGGTAAGCAGTTCCTGCCCCGGCTCAGGGCCAAGAACAGATGGTCCCC
AGATGCGGTCCCGCCCTCAGCAGTTTCTAGAGAACCATCAGATGTTTCCAGGGTGCCCCAAGGACCTGAA
ATGACCCTGTGCCTTATTTGAACTAACCAATCAGTTCGCTTCTCGCTTCTGTTCGCGCGCTTCTGCTCCC
CGAGCTCAATAAAAGAGCCCACAACCCCTCACTCGGCGCGATCTAGATCTCGAATCGAATTCACAAGTTT
GTACAAAAAAGCAGGCTCCGCGGCCGCCCCCTTCACCATGTACCCATACGATGTTCCAGATTACGCTTTT
AACAAATCATTTGGAACACCCTTTGGGGGTGGCACAGGTGGCTTTGGCACAACTTCAACATTTGGACAGA
ATACTGGCTTTGGCACTACTAGTGGAGGGGCATTTGGAACATCTGCATTTGGTTCTAGCAACAATACTGG
AGGCCTCTTTGGAAATTCACAGACTAAACCAGGAGGATTGTTTGGAACCAGTTCATTTAGCCAGCCAGCT
ACCTCCACAAGCACTGGCTTTGGGTTTGGTACGTCAACAGGAACAGCAAATACCTTGTTTGGAACTGCAA
GCACAGGGACCAGTCTCTTCTCATCCCAAAACAATGCCTTTGCACAAAATAAACCAACTGGCTTTGGCAA
TTTTGGAACCAGTACTAGCAGTGGAGGACTCTTTGGAACCACAAATACCACCTCTAATCCTTTTGGCAGC
ACATCTGGCTCCCTCTTTGGGCCAAGTAGTTTTACAGCTGCTCCTACTGGGACTACTATTAAATTTAACC
CTCCAACTGGTACAGATACTATGGTCAAAGCTGGAGTTAGCACTAACATAAGTACCAAGCACCAGTGTAT
TACTGCTATGAAAGAATATGAAAGCAAGTCACTAGAGGAACTTCGTTTAGAGGATTATCAGGCTAACAGG
AAGGGCCCACAGAACCAGGTGGGAGCAGGTACCACAACTGGCTTGTTTGGGTCTTCTCCAGCCACTTCCA
GCGCAACAGGACTCTTCAGCTCCTCCACCACTAATTCAGGCTTTGCATATGGTCAGAACAAAACTGCCTT
TGGAACTAGTACAACTGGATTTGGAACAAATCCAGGTGGTCTCTTTGGCCAACAGAATCAGCAGACTACC
AGCCTCTTCAGCAAACCATTTGGCCAGGCTACAACCACCCAGAACACTGGCTTTTCCTTTGGTAATACCA
GCACCATAGGACAGCCAAGCACCAACACCATGGGATTATTTGGAGTAACCCAAGCCTCACAGCCTGGAGG
TCTTTTTGGGACAGCTACAAACACCAGCACTGGGACAGCATTTGGAACAGGAACAGGTCTCTTTGGGCAG
ACCAATACTGGATTTGGTGCTGTTGGTTCGACCCTGTTTGGCAATAACAAGCTTACTACATTTGGAAGCA
GCACAACCAGTGCACCTTCATTTGGTACAACCAGTGGCGGGCTCTTTGGTTTTGGCACAAATACCAGTGG
GAATAGTATTTTTGGAAGTAAACCAGCACCTGGGACTCTTGGAACTGGGCTTGGTGCAGGATTTGGAACA
GCTCTTGGTGCTGGACAGGCATCTTTGTTTGGGAACAACCAACCTAAGATTGGAGGGCCTCTTGGTACAG
GAGCCTTTGGGGCCCCTGGATTTAATACTACGACAGCCACTTTGGGCTTTGGAGCCCCCCAGGCCCCAGT
AGTCGGCTCCTCCCTGAAGAAGAGGTTCAAGCGGCGGGAGATCGAAGCCATCCAGTGCGAAGTGCGGAAG
ATGTGCAACTACACCAAGATCCTGTCCACCAAGAAGAACCTGGACCACGTGAACAAGATCCTGAAGGCCA
AGCGGCTGCAGAGACAATCAAAAACAGGCAACAACTTCGTGAAGAAGAGGCGCGGGCGTCCCAGGAAGCA
GCCCACCCAGTTCGATGAGGACTCCAGAGACCAAATGCCGGTGCTGGAAAAATGCATCGACCTGCCCAGC
AAAAGAGGCCAGAAGCCCAGCCTGAGCCCGCTGGTGCTGGAGCCCGCCGCCAGCCAAGACACCATCATGG
CCACCATCGAGGCGGTCATCCACATGGCCCGGGAGGCGCCGCCCCTGCCCCCGCCACCGCCGCCGCCCCT
GCCGCCACCGCCGCCACCACCCCTGCCCCCGCCACCCCCTCTACCCAAGACCCCCCGAGGCGGAAAGAGG
AAACACAAACCGCAGGCCCCCGCTCAGCCCCCACAGCAGTCGCCCCCGCAGCAGCCCCTTCCCCAGGAAG
AGGAGGTGAAAGCCAAAAGGCAGAGGAAGTCCCGAGGGAGTGAGAGCGAGGTCCTTCCCTAGAAGGGTGG
GCGCGCCGACCCAGCTTTCTTGTACAAAGTGGTGATATCGGTACCGAGCTCGAATTCTACCGGGTAGGGG
AGGCGCTTTTCCCAAGGCAGTCTGGAGCATGCGCTTTAGCAGCCCCGCTGGGCACTTGGCGCTACACAAG
TGGCCTCTGGCCTCGCACACATTCCACATCCACCGGTAGGCGCCAACCGGCTCCGTTCTTTGGTGGCCCC
TTCGCGCCACCTTCTACTCCTCCCCTAGTCAGGAAGTTCCCCCCCGCCCCGCAGCTCGCGTCGTGCAGGA
CGTGACAAATGGAAGTAGCACGTCTCACTAGTCTCGTGCAGATGGACAGCACCGCTGAGCAATGGAAGCG
GGTAGGCCTTTGGGGCAGCGGCCAATAGCAGCTTTGCTCCTTCGCTTTCTGGGCTCAGAGGCTGGGAAGG
GGTGGGTCCGGGGGCGGGCTCAGGGGCGGGCTCAGGGGCGGGGCGGGCGCCCGAAGGTCCTCCGGAGGCC
CGGCATTCTGCACGCTTCAAAAGCGCACGTCTGCCGCGCTGTTCTCCTCTTCCTCATCTCCGGGCCTTTC
GACCATCTAGATCCACCGCGGGCCACCATGGTGAGCAAGGGCGAGGAGGATAACATGGCCATCATCAAGG
AGTTCATGCGCTTCAAGGTGCACATGGAGGGCTCCGTGAACGGCCACGAGTTCGAGATCGAGGGCGAGGG
CGAGGGCCGCCCCTACGAGGGCACCCAGACCGCCAAGCTGAAGGTGACCAAGGGTGGCCCCCTGCCCTTC
GCCTGGGACATCCTGTCCCCTCAGTTCATGTACGGCTCCAAGGCCTACGTGAAGCACCCCGCCGACATCC
CCGACTACTTGAAGCTGTCCTTCCCCGAGGGCTTCAAGTGGGAGCGCGTGATGAACTTCGAGGACGGCGG
CGTGGTGACCGTGACCCAGGACTCCTCCCTGCAGGACGGCGAGTTCATCTACAAGGTGAAGCTGCGCGGC
ACCAACTTCCCCTCCGACGGCCCCGTAATGCAGAAGAAGACCATGGGCTGGGAGGCCTCCTCCGAGCGGA
TGTACCCCGAGGACGGCGCCCTGAAGGGCGAGATCAAGCAGAGGCTGAAGCTGAAGGACGGCGGCCACTA
CGACGCTGAGGTCAAGACCACCTACAAGGCCAAGAAGCCCGTGCAGCTGCCCGGCGCCTACAACGTCAAC
ATCAAGTTGGACATCACCTCCCACAACGAGGACTACACCATCGTGGAACAGTACGAACGCGCCGAGGGCC
GCCACTCCACCGGCGGCATGGACGAGCTGTACAAGTAGAGCGGCCAACTCGAGGGATCCCCCGGGGTCGA
CTGATCAAATTCGAGCTCGGTACCTTTAAGACCAATGACTTACAAGGCAGCTGTAGATCTTAGCCACTTT
TTAAAAGAAAAGGGGGGACTGGAAGGGCTAATTCACTCCCAACGAAGACAAGATCTGCTTTTTGCTTGTA
CTGGGTCTCTCTGGTTAGACCAGATCTGAGCCTGGGAGCTCTCTGGCTAACTAGGGAACCCACTGCTTAA
GCCTCAATAAAGCTTGCCTTGAGTGCTTCAAGTAGTGTGTGCCCGTCTGTTGTGTGACTCTGGTAACTAG
AGATCCCTCAGACCCTTTTAGTCAGTGTGGAAAATCTCTAGCAGTAGTAGTTCATGTCATCTTATTATTC
AGTATTTATAACTTGCAAAGAAATGAATATCAGAGAGTGAGAGGAACTTGTTTATTGCAGCTTATAATGG
TTACAAATAAAGCAATAGCATCACAAATTTCACAAATAAAGCATTTTTTTCACTGCATTCTAGTTGTGGT
TTGTCCAAACTCATCAATGTATCTTATCATGTCTGGCTCTAGCTATCCCGCCCCTAACTCCGCCCATCCC
GCCCCTAACTCCGCCCAGTTCCGCCCATTCTCCGCCCCATGGCTGACTAATTTTTTTTATTTATGCAGAG
GCCGAGGCCGCCTCGGCCTCTGAGCTATTCCAGAAGTAGTGAGGAGGCTTTTTTGGAGGCCTAGGGACGT
ACCCAATTCGCCCTATAGTGAGTCGTATTACGCGCGCTCACTGGCCGTCGTTTTACAACGTCGTGACTGG
GAAAACCCTGGCGTTACCCAACTTAATCGCCTTGCAGCACATCCCCCTTTCGCCAGCTGGCGTAATAGCG
AAGAGGCCCGCACCGATCGCCCTTCCCAACAGTTGCGCAGCCTGAATGGCGAATGGG
[124 nt withheld, positions 8388-8511]
C
[91 nt withheld, positions 8513-8603]
A
[49 nt withheld, positions 8605-8653]
CCTTTGACGTTGGAGTCCACGTTCTTT
[37 nt withheld, positions 8681-8717]
ACCCTATCTCGGTCTATTCTTTTGATTTATAAGGGATTTTGCCGATTTCGGCCTATTGGTTAAAAAATGA
GCTGATTTAACAAAAATTTAACGCGAATTTTAACAAAATATTAACGCTTACAATTTAGGTGGCACTTTTC
GGGGAAATGTGCGCGGAACCCCTATTTGTTTATTTTTCTAAATACATTCAAATATGTATCCGCTCATGAG
ACAATAACCCTGATAAATGCTTCAATAATATTGAAAAAGGAAGAGTATGAGTATTCAACATTTCCGTGTC
GCCCTTATTCCCTTTTTTGCGGCATTTTGCCTTCCTGTTTTTGCTCACCCAGAAACGCTGGTGAAAGTAA
AAGATGCTGAAGATCAGTTGGGTGCACGAGTGGGTTACATCGAACTGGATCTCAACAGCGGTAAGATCCT
TGAGAGTTTTCGCCCCGAAGAACGTTTTCCAATGATGAGCACTTTTAAAGTTCTGCTATGTGGCGCGGTA
TTATCCCGTATTGACGCCGGGCAAGAGCAACTCGGTCGCCGCATACACTATTCTCAGAATGACTTGGTTG
AGTACTCACCAGTCACAGAAAAGCATCTTACGGATGGCATGACAGTAAGAGAATTATGCAGTGCTGCCAT
AACCATGAGTGATAACACTGCGGCCAACTTACTTCTGACAACGATCGGAGGACCGAAGGAGCTAACCGCT
TTTTTGCACAACATGGGGGATCATGTAACTCGCCTTGATCGTTGGGAACCGGAGCTGAATGAAGCCATAC
CAAACGACGAGCGTGACACCACGATGCCTGTAGCAATGGCAACAACGTTGCGCAAACTATTAACTGGCGA
ACTACTTACTCTAGCTTCCCGGCAACAATTAATAGACTGGATGGAGGCGGATAAAGTTGCAGGACCACTT
CTGCGCTCGGCCCTTCCGGCTGGCTGGTTTATTGCTGATAAATCTGGAGCCGGTGAGCGTGGGTCTCGCG
GTATCATTGCAGCACTGGGGCCAGATGGTAAGCCCTCCCGTATCGTAGTTATCTACACGACGGGGAGTCA
GGCAACTATGGATGAACGAAATAGACAGATCGCTGAGATAGGTGCCTCACTGATTAAGCATTGGTAACTG
TCAGACCAAGTTTACTCATATATACTTTAGATTGATTTAAAACTTCATTTTTAATTTAAAAGGATCTAGG
TGAAGATCCTTTTTGATAATCTCATGACCAAAATCCCTTAACGTGAGTTTTCGTTCCACTGAGCGTCAGA
CCCCGTAGAAAAGATCAAAGGATCTTC
Features (pLannotate 1.2.2; 35 found; start..end, strand, type, name):
      1..589     +  rep_origin     ori: high-copy-number ColE1/pMB1/pBR322/pUC origin of replication
    772..864     +  CDS            lacI (fragment): lac repressor; lacI; The lac repressor binds to the lac operator to inhibit transcription in E. coli. This inhibition can be relieved by adding lactose or isopropyl-β-D-thiogalactopyranoside (IPTG).
    877..898     +  protein_bind   CAP binding site: CAP binding activates transcription in the presence of cAMP. E. coli catabolite activator protein
    913..943     +  promoter       lac promoter: promoter for the E. coli lac operon
    951..967     +  protein_bind   lac operator: The lac repressor binds to the lac operator to inhibit transcription in E. coli. This inhibition can be relieved by adding lactose or isopropyl-β-D-thiogalactopyranoside (IPTG). lac repressor encoded by lacI
   1012..1030    +  promoter       T3 promoter: promoter for bacteriophage T3 RNA polymerase
   1131..1510    +  enhancer       CMV enhancer: human cytomegalovirus immediate early enhancer
   1511..1714    +  promoter       CMV promoter: human cytomegalovirus (CMV) immediate early promoter
   1729..1909    +  LTR            5' LTR (truncated): truncated 5' long terminal repeat (LTR) from HIV-1
   1956..2081    +  misc_feature   HIV-1 Ψ: packaging signal of human immunodeficiency virus type 1
   2065..2428    +  CDS            HIV-1 gag (fragment): gag protein from human immunodeficiency virus 1; gag
   2574..2807    +  misc_feature   RRE: The Rev response element (RRE) of HIV-1 allows for Rev-dependent mRNA export from the nucleus to the cytoplasm.
   3184..3284    +  CDS            Rev (fragment): human immunodeficiency virus 1 (HIV-1) Rev protein; rev; enhances nuclear export of unspliced and incompletely spliced viral mRNAs
   3285..3303    -  misc_feature   MCS (fragment): pBluescript multiple cloning site
   3333..3450    +  misc_feature   cPPT/CTS: central polypurine tract and central termination sequence of HIV-1
   3498..3598    +  CDS            env (fragment): murine leukemia virus gPr80 envelope polyprotein precursor; env; proteolytically cleaved into gp70SU and p15TM subunits
   3640..3674    +  LTR            3' LTR (ΔU3) (fragment): self-inactivating 3' long terminal repeat (LTR) from Moloney murine leukemia virus
   3703..4026    +  LTR            LTR (fragment): long terminal repeat from Moloney murine leukemia virus
   4053..4077    +  protein_bind   attB1: mutant version of attB; recombination site for the Gateway® BP reaction BP Clonase™
   4101..4128    +  CDS            3xHA (fragment): three tandem HA epitope tags
   4128..5531    +  CDS            NUP98 (fragment): NUP98_HUMAN - Also known as ADAR2. Experimental evidence at protein level: Swiss-Prot protein existence level 1. (Microbial infection) Binds HIV-1 capsid-nucleocapsid (HIV-1 CA-NC) complexes and may thereby promote the integration of the virus in the host nucleus (in vitro) (PubMed:23523133). Binding affinity to HIV-1 CA-NC complexes bearing the capsid change ASN-74-ASP is reduced (in vitro) (PubMed:23523133). From Homo sapiens (Human).
   5517..6149    +  CDS            SETBP1 (fragment): SETBP_HUMAN - Also known as KIAA0437. Experimental evidence at protein level: Swiss-Prot protein existence level 1. From Homo sapiens (Human).
   6169..6193    -  protein_bind   attB2: mutant version of attB; recombination site for the Gateway® BP reaction BP Clonase™
   6200..6217    -  misc_feature   MCS (fragment): pUC18/19 multiple cloning site
   6222..6721    +  promoter       PGK promoter: mouse phosphoglycerate kinase 1 promoter
   6748..7458    +  CDS            mCherry: monomeric derivative of DsRed fluorescent protein (Shaner et al., 2004) mammalian codon-optimized
   7510..7578    +  CDS            nef (fragment): NEF_HV1Z2 - Experimental evidence at protein level: Swiss-Prot protein existence level 1. Extracellular Nef protein targets CD4(+) T-lymphocytes for apoptosis by interacting with CXCR4 surface receptors. From Human immunodeficiency virus type 1 group M subtype D (isolate Z2/CDC-Z34) (HIV-1).
   7580..7813    +  LTR            3' LTR (ΔU3): self-inactivating 3' long terminal repeat (LTR) from HIV-1
   7885..8006    +  polyA_signal   SV40 poly(A) signal: SV40 polyadenylation signal
   8046..8181    +  rep_origin     SV40 ori: SV40 origin of replication
   8202..8220    -  promoter       T7 promoter: promoter for bacteriophage T7 RNA polymerase
   8228..8383    +  CDS            lacZα (fragment): LacZα fragment of β-galactosidase; lacZ fragment
   8388..8816    +  rep_origin     f1 ori (sequence partly withheld): f1 bacteriophage origin of replication; arrow indicates direction of (+) strand synthesis
   8869..8973    +  promoter       AmpR promoter: bla
   8974..9834    +  CDS            AmpR: β-lactamase; bla; confers resistance to ampicillin, carbenicillin, and related antibiotics
