[The description below was written by a language model from this plasmid's Addgene catalogue record and pLannotate feature annotations shown in this document.]
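Description:
CCLMPC_HA-NUP98::SETBP1 is a self-inactivating, HIV-1-based lentiviral transfer plasmid of about 10 kb, built on the CCLMPC backbone for expression in mammalian cells. It is maintained in E. coli through a high-copy ColE1/pUC origin and an ampicillin resistance gene (β-lactamase). An f1 origin, an SV40 origin and remnants of a pBluescript-type cloning region (lac promoter/operator, lacZα fragment, T3 and T7 promoters) are also present. Genomic viral RNA is transcribed from a CMV enhancer/promoter fused to a truncated 5' LTR. This chimeric arrangement is typical of Tat-independent, third-generation packaging systems. The viral portion carries the Ψ packaging signal with a partial gag sequence, the Rev response element for nuclear export of unspliced RNA, and the cPPT/CTS. It ends in a ΔU3 3' LTR, which silences LTR promoter activity after integration, followed by an SV40 polyadenylation signal.

The payload uses two internal promoters. The record names the first as MND, and the annotated Moloney murine leukemia virus LTR-derived fragments upstream of the insert are consistent with this retroviral LTR-based promoter. It drives an N-terminally HA-tagged human NUP98::SETBP1 fusion, made of an N-terminal portion of NUP98 joined to a fragment of SETBP1. The fusion was introduced by Gateway cloning and is flanked by attB1 and attB2 sites. Downstream, a mouse PGK promoter independently expresses mCherry, so transduced cells can be identified or sorted by red fluorescence. The associated publication concerns NUP98-rearranged acute myeloid leukemia. The construct therefore serves to stably express this fusion oncoprotein in target cells, with the HA tag allowing its detection or immunoprecipitation.
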