Addgene plasmid #237491: CCLMPC_HA-NUP98::SETBP1
Purpose: Express HA-tagged NUP98::SETBP1 in dual promoter lentiviral vector
Depositing lab: Charles Mullighan. Depositing organization: St. Jude Children's Research Hospital. Publication: KAT6A and KAT7 Histone Acetyltransferase Complexes Are Molecular Dependencies and Therapeutic Targets in NUP98-Rearranged Acute Myeloid Leukemia. Michmerhuizen NL, Heikamp EB, Iacobucci I, Umeda M, Arthur B, Mishra V, Park CS, Di Giacomo D, Hiltenbrand R, Gao Q, Radko-Juettner S, Lott J, Martucci C, Subramanyam V, Hatton C, Wenge DV, Baviskar P, Portola P, Claquin A, Chandra B, Baggett DW, Khalighifar A, Huang H, Zhou P, Long L, Shi H, Sun Y, Papachristou EK, Sekhar Reddy Chilamakuri C, de Luna Vitorino FN, Gongora JM, Wu H, Pounds SB, Janke LJ, Kentsis A, D'Santos CS, Garcia BA, Kriwacki RW, Chi H, Klco JM, Armstrong SA, Mullighan CG. Cancer Discov. 2025 Jun 19. doi: 10.1158/2159-8290.CD-24-1772. PubMed 40536430.
Backbone
  Vector backbone: CCLMPC
  Vector type: Mammalian Expression, Lentiviral
Growth in bacteria
  Bacterial resistance: Ampicillin, 100 μg/mL
  Growth temperature: 37°C
  Growth strain: NEB Stable
  Copy number: High Copy
Gene/Insert
  Gene/Insert name: HA-NUP98::SETBP1
  Species: H. sapiens (human)
  Entrez Gene: NUP98 (a.k.a. ADIR2, NUP196, NUP96, Nup98-96); SETBP1 (a.k.a. MRD29, SEB)
  Promoter: MND/PGK
  Tag / fusion protein: HA (N terminal on insert)
  Cloning method: Gateway Cloning
Terms and licenses: Academic/Nonprofit Terms; Industry Terms: Not Available to Industry
How to cite: CCLMPC_HA-NUP98::SETBP1 was a gift from Charles Mullighan (Addgene plasmid # 237491 ; http://n2t.net/addgene:237491 ; RRID:Addgene_237491)
